Addgene plasmid #50328: pICH42222
Depositing lab: Sylvestre Marillonnet & Nicola Patron. Depositing organization: Leibniz Institute of Plant Biochemistry (IPB). Publication: A golden gate modular cloning toolbox for plants. Engler C, Youles M, Gruetzner R, Ehnert TM, Werner S, Jones JD, Patron NJ, Marillonnet S. ACS Synth Biol. 2014 Nov 21;3(11):839-43. doi: 10.1021/sb4001504. Epub 2014 Feb 20. PubMed 24933124.
Backbone
  Vector backbone: pICH41308
  Vector type: plant expression
Growth in bacteria
  Bacterial resistance: Spectinomycin, 50 μg/mL
  Growth temperature: 37°C
  Growth strain: DH5alpha
  Copy number: High Copy
Gene/Insert
  Gene/Insert name: CDS, phosphinothricin acetyl transferase, (S. hygroscopicus)
  Mutation: BsaI/BbsI sites removed by point-mutation; See Depositor Comments below.
  Cloning method: Restriction Enzyme; 5′ cloning site BpiI (destroyed during cloning); 3′ cloning site BpiI (destroyed during cloning)
Terms and licenses: Academic/Nonprofit Terms; Industry Terms: Not Available to Industry
Depositor comments: insert can be released with BsaI Please note that Addgene Sanger sequencing results found deletion of 2133-2354 and 2924-3341 compared to the full plasmid sequence. The coding region for phosphinothricin acetyl transferase and the BsaI sites are intact; these discrepancies do not affect plasmid function.
How to cite: pICH42222 was a gift from Sylvestre Marillonnet & Nicola Patron (Addgene plasmid # 50328 ; http://n2t.net/addgene:50328 ; RRID:Addgene_50328)
