[The description below was written by a language model from this plasmid's Addgene catalogue record and pLannotate feature annotations shown in this document.]
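Description:
pICH42222 is a level 0 coding-sequence module from the plant Golden Gate Modular Cloning (MoClo) toolbox, built in the pICH41308 backbone and catalogued as a plant expression vector. In practice it is a parts-storage plasmid rather than a complete expression unit. It is a small (about 3.4 kb), high-copy plasmid maintained in E. coli through a ColE1/pUC-type origin. Selection is with spectinomycin, via the aadA aminoglycoside adenylyltransferase gene. aadA sits downstream of a bla-type promoter and is flanked by short integrase and gentamicin acetyltransferase fragments, which look like remnants of the cassette's integron origin.

The payload is the bar gene from Streptomyces hygroscopicus. It encodes phosphinothricin acetyltransferase, which acetylates and so inactivates phosphinothricin (glufosinate/bialaphos) and is widely used as a herbicide-resistance selectable marker in plants. Internal BsaI and BbsI/BpiI sites were removed by point mutation so that the sequence is compatible with Type IIS assembly. The CDS was inserted using BpiI sites that were destroyed during cloning, and it can be released as a defined module with BsaI. No plant promoter or terminator is annotated; these would be supplied by combining this part with other modules in a transcription-unit assembly. The lac promoter/operator, pUC MCS fragments and lacZα fragment flanking the insert are probably leftovers of the backbone's blue/white screening cassette.

Repository sequencing found two deletions in the regions flanking the insert relative to the depositor's full sequence, on which the feature table is based. The bar coding region and the BsaI sites are intact, and the discrepancies are reported not to affect function.
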