Features (pLannotate 1.2.2; 15 found; start..end, strand, type, name):
     27..131     +  promoter       AmpR promoter: bla
    122..202     -  CDS            int (fragment): INT2_ECOLX - Protein inferred from homology: Swiss-Prot protein existence level 3. Putative integrase believed to be involved in the insertion of antibiotic resistance genes into plasmids and transposons. From Escherichia coli.
    288..344     +  CDS            GmR (fragment): gentamycin acetyltransferase; aacC1; confers resistance to gentamycin
    351..1139    +  CDS            aadA: S3AD_ECOLX - Experimental evidence at protein level: Swiss-Prot protein existence level 1. Mediates bacterial resistance to the antibiotics streptomycin and spectinomycin. From Escherichia coli.
   1313..1901    +  rep_origin     ori: high-copy-number ColE1/pMB1/pBR322/pUC origin of replication
   2084..2176    +  CDS            lacI (fragment): lac repressor; lacI; The lac repressor binds to the lac operator to inhibit transcription in E. coli. This inhibition can be relieved by adding lactose or isopropyl-β-D-thiogalactopyranoside (IPTG).
   2189..2210    +  protein_bind   CAP binding site: CAP binding activates transcription in the presence of cAMP. E. coli catabolite activator protein
   2225..2255    +  promoter       lac promoter: promoter for the E. coli lac operon
   2263..2279    +  protein_bind   lac operator: The lac repressor binds to the lac operator to inhibit transcription in E. coli. This inhibition can be relieved by adding lactose or isopropyl-β-D-thiogalactopyranoside (IPTG). lac repressor encoded by lacI
   2316..2355    -  misc_feature   MCS (fragment): pUC18/19 multiple cloning site
   2362..2910    +  CDS            bar: PAT_STRHY - Experimental evidence at protein level: Swiss-Prot protein existence level 1. Inactivates phosphinothricin (PPT) by transfer of an acetyl group from acetyl CoA. Can also acetylate demethylphosphinothricin but not PTT or glutamate. This enzyme is an effector of phosphinothricin tripeptide (PTT or bialaphos) resistance. From Streptomyces hygroscopicus. Introduced by genetic manipulation and expressed in glufosinate-tolerant maize by Dekalb Genetics.
   2923..2943    -  misc_feature   MCS (fragment): pUC18/19 multiple cloning site
   2940..3097    +  CDS            lacZα (fragment): LacZα fragment of β-galactosidase; lacZ fragment
   3103..3202    -  misc_feature   bom (fragment): basis of mobility region from pBR322
   3304..3339    -  CDS            rop (fragment): Rop protein, which maintains plasmids at low copy number; rop
>Addgene plasmid #50328 | pICH42222 | depositor full sequence | sequence record 75085 | Full Sequence
CAGGTGGCACTTTTCGGGGAAATGTGCGCGGAACCCCTATTTGTTTATTTTTCTAAATACATTCAAATAT
GTATCCGCTCATGAGACAATAACCCTGATAAATGCTTCAATAATATTGAAAAAGGAAGAGTATGCGCTCA
CGCAACTGGTCCAGAACCTTGACCGAACGCAGCGGTGGTAACGGCGCAGTGGCGGTTTTCATGGCTTGTT
ATGACTGTTTTTTTGGGGTACAGTCTATGCCTCGGGCATCCAAGCAGCAAGCGCGTTACGCCGTGGGTCG
ATGTTTGATGTTATGGAGCAGCAACGATGTTACGCAGCAGGGCAGTCGCCCTAAAACAAAGTTAAACATC
ATGAGGGAAGCGGTGATCGCCGAAGTATCGACTCAACTATCAGAGGTAGTTGGCGTCATCGAGCGCCATC
TCGAACCGACGTTGCTGGCCGTACATTTGTACGGCTCCGCAGTGGATGGCGGCCTGAAGCCACACAGCGA
TATTGATTTGCTGGTTACGGTGACCGTAAGGCTTGATGAAACAACGCGGCGAGCTTTGATCAACGACCTT
TTGGAAACTTCGGCTTCCCCTGGAGAGAGCGAGATTCTCCGCGCTGTAGAAGTCACCATTGTTGTGCACG
ACGACATCATTCCGTGGCGTTATCCAGCTAAGCGCGAACTGCAATTTGGAGAATGGCAGCGCAATGACAT
TCTTGCAGGTATCTTCGAGCCAGCCACGATCGACATTGATCTGGCTATCTTGCTGACAAAAGCAAGAGAA
CATAGCGTTGCCTTGGTAGGTCCAGCGGCGGAGGAACTCTTTGATCCGGTTCCTGAACAGGATCTATTTG
AGGCGCTAAATGAAACCTTAACGCTATGGAACTCGCCGCCCGACTGGGCTGGCGATGAGCGAAATGTAGT
GCTTACGTTGTCCCGCATTTGGTACAGCGCAGTAACCGGCAAAATCGCGCCGAAGGATGTCGCTGCCGAC
TGGGCAATGGAGCGCCTGCCGGCCCAGTATCAGCCCGTCATACTTGAAGCTAGACAGGCTTATCTTGGAC
AAGAAGAAGATCGCTTGGCCTCGCGCGCAGATCAGTTGGAAGAATTTGTCCATTACGTAAAAGGCGAGAT
CACCAAGGTAGTCGGCAAATAACTGTCAGACCAAGTTTACTCATATATACTTTAGATTGATTTAAAACTT
CATTTTTAATTTAAAAGGATCTAGGTGAAGATCCTTTTTGATAATCTCATGACCAAAATCCCTTAACGTG
AGTTTTCGTTCCACTGAGCGTCAGACCCCGTAGAAAAGATCAAAGGATCTTCTTGAGATCCTTTTTTTCT
GCGCGTAATCTGCTGCTTGCAAACAAAAAAACCACCGCTACCAGCGGTGGTTTGTTTGCCGGATCAAGAG
CTACCAACTCTTTTTCCGAAGGTAACTGGCTTCAGCAGAGCGCAGATACCAAATACTGTCCTTCTAGTGT
AGCCGTAGTTAGGCCACCACTTCAAGAACTCTGTAGCACCGCCTACATACCTCGCTCTGCTAATCCTGTT
ACCAGTGGCTGCTGCCAGTGGCGATAAGTCGTGTCTTACCGGGTTGGACTCAAGACGATAGTTACCGGAT
AAGGCGCAGCGGTCGGGCTGAACGGGGGGTTCGTGCACACAGCCCAGCTTGGAGCGAACGACCTACACCG
AACTGAGATACCTACAGCGTGAGCTATGAGAAAGCGCCACGCTTCCCGAAGGGAGAAAGGCGGACAGGTA
TCCGGTAAGCGGCAGGGTCGGAACAGGAGAGCGCACGAGGGAGCTTCCAGGGGGAAACGCCTGGTATCTT
TATAGTCCTGTCGGGTTTCGCCACCTCTGACTTGAGCGTCGATTTTTGTGATGCTCGTCAGGGGGGCGGA
GCCTATGGAAAAACGCCAGCAACGCGGCCTTTTTACGGTTCCTGGCCTTTTGCTGGCCTTTTGCTCACAT
GTTCTTTCCTGCGTTATCCCCTGATTCTGTGGATAACCGTATTACCGCCTTTGAGTGAGCTGATACCGCT
CGCCGCAGCCGAACGACCGAGCGCAGCGAGTCAGTGAGCGAGGAAGCGGAAGAGCGCCCAATACGCAAAC
CGCCTCTCCCCGCGCGTTGGCCGATTCATTAATGCAGCTGGCACGACAGGTTTCCCGACTGGAAAGCGGG
CAGTGAGCGCAACGCAATTAATGTGAGTTAGCTCACTCATTAGGCACCCCAGGCTTTACACTTTATGCTT
CCGGCTCGTATGTTGTGTGGAATTGTGAGCGGATAACAATTTCACACAGGAAACAGCTATGACCATGATT
ACGCCAAGCTTGCATGCCTGCAGGTCGACTCTAGAGGATCCCCGGTCTCAAATGAGCCCAGAACGACGCC
CGGCCGACATCCGCCGTGCCACCGAGGCGGACATGCCGGCGGTCTGCACCATCGTCAACCACTACATCGA
GACAAGCACGGTCAACTTCCGTACCGAGCCGCAGGAACCGCAGGAGTGGACGGACGACCTCGTCCGTCTG
CGGGAGCGCTATCCCTGGCTCGTCGCCGAGGTGGACGGCGAGGTCGCCGGCATCGCCTACGCGGGCCCCT
GGAAGGCACGCAACGCCTACGACTGGACGGCCGAGTCAACCGTGTACGTATCCCCCCGCCACCAGCGGAC
GGGACTGGGCTCCACGCTCTACACCCACCTGCTGAAGTCCCTGGAGGCACAGGGCTTCAAGAGCGTGGTC
GCTGTCATCGGGCTGCCCAACGACCCGAGCGTGCGCATGCACGAGGCGCTCGGATATGCCCCCCGCGGCA
TGCTGCGGGCGGCCGGCTTCAAGCACGGGAACTGGCATGACGTGGGTTTCTGGCAGCTGGACTTCAGCCT
GCCGGTACCGCCCCGTCCGGTCCTGCCCGTCACCGAGATTTGAGCTTTGAGACCGGGTACCGAGCTCGAA
TTCACTGGCCGTCGTTTTACAACGTCGTGACTGGGAAAACCCTGGCGTTACCCAACTTAATCGCCTTGCA
GCACATCCCCCTTTCGCCAGCTGGCGTAATAGCGAAGAGGCCCGCACCGATCGCCCTTCCCAACAGTTGC
GCAGCCTGAATGGCGAATGGCGCCTGATGCGGTATTTTCTCCTTACGCATCTGTGCGGTATTTCACACCG
CATATGGTGCACTCTCAGTACAATCTGCTCTGATGCCGCATAGTTAAGCCAGCCCCGACACCCGCCAACA
CCCGCTGACGCGCCCTGACGGGCTTGTCTGCTCCCGGCATCCGCTTACAGACAAGCTGTGACCATCTCCG
GGAGCTGCATGTGTCAGAGGTTTTCACCGTCATCACCGAAACGCGCGAGTCGAAAGGGCCTCGTGATACG
CCTATTTTTATAGGTTAATGTCATGATAATAATGGTTTCTTAGACGT
