>Addgene plasmid #50328 | pICH42222 | addgene partial sequence | sequence record 76504 | pBR322ori-F 5'-GGGAAACGCCTGGTATCTTT-3'
CTGACTTGAGCGTCGATTTTTGTGATGCTCGTCAGGGGGGCGGAGCCTATGGAAAAACGCCAGCAACGCG
GCCTTTTTACGGTTCCTGGCCTTTTGCTGGCCTTTTGCTCACATGTTCTTTCCTGCGTTATCCCCTGATT
CTGTGGATAACCGTATTACCGCCTTTGAGTGAGCTGATACCGCTCGCCGCAGCCGAACGACCGAGCGCAG
CGAGTCAGTGAGCGAGGAAGCGGAAGAGCGCCCAATACGCAAACCGCCTCTCCCCGCGCGTTGGCCGATT
CATTAATCACTCTGTGGTCTCAAATGAGCCCAGAACGACGCCCGGCCGACATCCGCCGTGCCACCGAGGC
GGACATGCCGGCGGTCTGCACCATCGTCAACCACTACATCGAGACAAGCACGGTCAACTTCCGTACCGAG
CCGCAGGAACCGCAGGAGTGGACGGACGACCTCGTCCGTCTGCGGGAGCGCTATCCCTGGCTCGTCGCCG
AGGTGGACGGCGAGGTCGCCGGCATCGCCTACGCGGGCCCCTGGAAGGCACGCAACGCCTACGACTGGAC
GGCCGAGTCAACCGTGTACGTATCCCCCCGCCACCAGCGGACGGGACTGGGCTCCACGCTCTACACCCAC
CTGCTGAAGTCCCTGGAGGCACAGGGCTTCAAGAGCGTGGTCGCTGTCATCGGGCTGCCCAACGACCCGA
GCGTGCGCATGCACGAGGCGCTCGGATATGCCCCCCGCGGCATGCTGCGGGCGGCCGGCTTCAAGCACGG
GAACTGGCATGACGTGGGTTTCTGGCAGCTGGACTTCAGCCTGCCGGTACCGCCCCGTCCGGTCCTGCCC
GTCACCGAGATTTGAGCTTTGAGACCACGAAGTGGCTCTTCAGTGGACGAAAGGGCCTCGTGATACGCCT
ATTTTTAT
