>Addgene plasmid #50328 | pICH42222 | addgene partial sequence | sequence record 76660 | MoCloR 5'-gccacctgacgtctaagaaacc-3'
TAGGCGTATCACGAGGCCCTTTCGTCCACTGAAGAGCCACTTCGTGGTCTCAAAGCTCAAATCTCGGTGA
CGGGCAGGACCGGACGGGGCGGTACCGGCAGGCTGAAGTCCAGCTGCCAGAAACCCACGTCATGCCAGTT
CCCGTGCTTGAAGCCGGCCGCCCGCAGCATGCCGCGGGGGGCATATCCGAGCGCCTCGTGCATGCGCACG
CTCGGGTCGTTGGGCAGCCCGATGACAGCGACCACGCTCTTGAAGCCCTGTGCCTCCAGGGACTTCAGCA
GGTGGGTGTAGAGCGTGGAGCCCAGTCCCGTCCGCTGGTGGCGGGGGGATACGTACACGGTTGACTCGGC
CGTCCAGTCGTAGGCGTTGCGTGCCTTCCAGGGGCCCGCGTAGGCGATGCCGGCGACCTCGCCGTCCACC
TCGGCGACGAGCCAGGGATAGCGCTCCCGCAGACGGACGAGGTCGTCCGTCCACTCCTGCGGTTCCTGCG
GCTCGGTACGGAAGTTGACCGTGCTTGTCTCGATGTAGTGGTTGACGATGGTGCAGACCGCCGGCATGTC
CGCCTCGGTGGCACGGCGGATGTCGGCCGGGCGTCGTTCTGGGCTCATTTGAGACCACAGAGTGATTAAT
GAATCGGCCAACGCGCGGGGAGAGGCGGTTTGCGTATTGGGCGCTCTTCCGCTTCCTCGCTCACTGACTC
GCTGCGCTCGGTCGTTCGGCTGCGGCGAGCGGTATCAGCTCACTCAAAGGCGGTAATACGGTTATCCACA
GAATCAGGGGATAACGCAGGAAAGAACATGTGAGCAAAAGGCCAGCAAAAGGCCA
